Addgene plasmid #65512: pDRFLIP34
Purpose: (Empty Backbone) FRET biosensor Destination vector for yeast expression. Encodes a FRET pair for fusion with ligand binding domain of interest.
Depositing lab: Wolf Frommer. Depositing organization: Carnegie Institution for Science. Publication: Abscisic acid dynamics in roots detected with genetically encoded FRET sensors. Jones AM, Danielson JA, Manojkumar SN, Lanquar V, Grossmann G, Frommer WB. eLife. 2014 Apr 15;3:e01741. doi: 10.7554/eLife.01741. PubMed 24737862.
Backbone
  Vector backbone: pDR196
  Backbone size (bp): 6400
  Modifications to backbone: None
  Vector type: Yeast Expression
  Promoter: pPMA1
  Selectable markers: URA3
  Tag / fusion protein: 6His-AFPt9-attR1 (N terminal on backbone); attR2-t7TFPt9-cMyc (C terminal on backbone)
Growth in bacteria
  Bacterial resistance: Chloramphenicol and Ampicillin, 25 & 100 μg/mL
  Growth temperature: 37°C
  Growth strain: ccdB Survival
  Copy number: High Copy
Gene/Insert
  Cloning method: Gateway Cloning
  Sequencing primers: 5′ ACAAGTTTGTACAAAAAAGCA; 3′ ACCACTTTGTACAAGAAAGCTG
Terms and licenses: Academic/Nonprofit Terms; Industry Terms: Not Available to Industry
How to cite: pDRFLIP34 was a gift from Wolf Frommer (Addgene plasmid # 65512 ; http://n2t.net/addgene:65512 ; RRID:Addgene_65512)
