[The description below was written by a language model from this plasmid's Addgene catalogue record and pLannotate feature annotations shown in this document.]
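Description:
pDRFLIP34 is an empty Gateway destination vector for building and expressing FRET biosensors in yeast, based on the pDR196 backbone. It is an E. coli–yeast shuttle plasmid: a high-copy ColE1/pUC-type origin and an ampicillin resistance gene support propagation in bacteria, while a 2μ origin and the URA3 auxotrophic marker provide episomal maintenance and selection in Saccharomyces cerevisiae. The catalogue lists the PMA1 promoter as driving expression. The automated feature table does not annotate it by name, although fragments of yeast reading frames flanking the start of the cassette may correspond to that region. Transcription ends at an ADH1 terminator.

The expression cassette encodes a pair of fluorescent proteins separated by a Gateway selection cassette. Upstream lie a His tag, T7 leader and Xpress epitope, followed by a yellow fluorescent protein that the record calls AFPt9 and the annotation matches to Venus, running into attR1. Between attR1 and attR2 sit the chloramphenicol resistance gene and the ccdB toxin gene, which is why the plasmid is grown in a ccdB-tolerant strain under both chloramphenicol and ampicillin. After attR2 comes a truncated mTFP1-type cyan protein (t7TFPt9) with a C-terminal cMyc tag according to the catalogue.

An LR recombination with an entry clone replaces the CmR/ccdB cassette with a ligand-binding domain of interest, giving an in-frame fusion sandwiched between the two fluorophores. Ligand-induced conformational changes can then be read out as altered energy transfer. The vector belongs to a set used for screening sensor designs in yeast, and the associated work concerns abscisic acid sensors.
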