Features (pLannotate 1.2.2; 35 found; start..end, strand, type, name):
     32..48      -  promoter       ARG4 promoter (fragment): S. cerevisiae ARG4
    153..236     +  CDS            YG007_YEAST: Protein predicted: Swiss-Prot protein existence level 4. From Saccharomyces cerevisiae (strain ATCC 204508 / S288c) (Baker's yeast).
    465..487     +  RBS            RBS: efficient ribosome binding site from bacteriophage T7 gene 10 (Olins and Rangwala, 1989)
    507..527     +  CDS            capTEV™ (fragment): composite tag for in vivo biotinylation, TEV protease cleavage, and 6xHis tagging
    528..560     +  CDS            T7 tag (gene 10 leader): leader peptide from bacteriophage T7 gene 10 promotes efficient translation in E. coli
    564..587     +  CDS            Xpress™ tag: Xpress™ epitope tag, including an enterokinase recognition and cleavage site
    603..1316    +  CDS            Venus: Venus is a basic (constitutively fluorescent) yellow fluorescent protein published in 2002, derived from Aequorea victoria. It is reported to be a rapidly-maturing weak dimer with moderate acid sensitivity.
   1302..1426    +  protein_bind   attR1: mutant version of attR; recombination site for the Gateway® LR reaction LR Clonase™
   1451..1481    +  promoter       lac UV5 promoter: E. coli lac promoter with an "up" mutation
   1505..1534    +  promoter       cat promoter (fragment): promoter of the E. coli cat gene encoding chloramphenicol acetyltransferase
   1535..2216    +  CDS            CmR (fragment): chloramphenicol acetyltransferase confers resistance to chloramphenicol
   2373..2531    +  CDS            ccdA (fragment): CCDA_ECO57 - Also known as H, letA. Experimental evidence at protein level: Swiss-Prot protein existence level 1. Antitoxin component of a type II toxin-antitoxin (TA) system which inhibits the post-segregational killing (PSK) of plasmid-free cells, also referred to as a plasmid addiction system. Binds to and blocks the activity of CcdB; will also remove bound CcdB protein from the CcdB-GyrA complex by forming a CcdA-CcdB complex, a process termed rejuvenation. Functions as a transcriptional corepressor for the ccdAB operon, repression also requires CcdB (By similarity). From Escherichia coli
   2536..2563    +  CDS            ccdB (fragment): CcdB, a bacterial toxin that poisons DNA gyrase; ccdB; Plasmids containing the ccdB gene cannot be propagated in standard E. coli strains.
   2594..2896    +  CDS            ccdB: CCDB_ECOLI - Also known as G, letB, letD. Experimental evidence at protein level: Swiss-Prot protein existence level 1. Toxic component of a type II toxin-antitoxin (TA) system, functioning in plasmid maintainence. Responsible for the post- segregational killing (PSK) of plasmid-free cells, also referred to as a plasmid addiction system. Half-life of over 2 hours. Cell killing by CcdB is accompanied by filamentation, defects in chromosome and plasmid segregation, defects in cell division, formation of anucleate cells, decreased DNA synthesis and plasmid loss. Interferes with the activity of DN
   2940..3064    -  protein_bind   attR2: mutant version of attR; recombination site for the Gateway® LR reaction LR Clonase™
   3078..3755    +  CDS            mTFP1: mTFP1 is a basic (constitutively fluorescent) cyan fluorescent protein published in 2006, derived from Clavularia sp.. It has low acid sensitivity.
   3792..3856    +  misc_feature   MCS (fragment): pBluescript multiple cloning site
   3865..3883    -  promoter       T7 promoter: promoter for bacteriophage T7 RNA polymerase
   3884..4027    +  CDS            ADH1 (fragment): ADH1_YEAST - Also known as ADC1. Experimental evidence at protein level: Swiss-Prot protein existence level 1. This isozyme preferentially catalyzes the conversion of primary unbranched alcohols to their corresponding aldehydes. Also shows activity toward secondary alcohols. From Saccharomyces cerevisiae (strain ATCC 204508 / S288c) (Baker's yeast).
   4031..4218    +  terminator     ADH1 terminator: S. cerevisiae ADH1; transcription terminator for the S. cerevisiae alcohol dehydrogenase 1 (ADH1) gene
   4226..4383    +  CDS            lacZα (fragment): LacZα fragment of β-galactosidase; lacZ fragment
   4389..4440    -  misc_feature   bom (fragment): basis of mobility region from pBR322
   4445..4528    +  CDS            RAF1 (fragment): RAF_YEAST - Experimental evidence at transcript level: Swiss-Prot protein existence level 2. Antagonizes transcriptional repression of recombinase FLP by REP1-REP2. May play a role in plasmid partitioning. From Saccharomyces cerevisiae (strain ATCC 204508 / S288c) (Baker's yeast).
   4682..6028    -  rep_origin     2μ ori: yeast 2μ plasmid origin of replication
   6033..6049    -  promoter       tet promoter (fragment): E. coli promoter for tetracycline efflux protein gene
   6139..6942    -  CDS            URA3: orotidine-5'-phosphate decarboxylase, required for uracil biosynthesis; S. cerevisiae URA3; yeast auxotrophic marker, counterselectable with 5-fluoroorotic acid (5-FOA)
   6943..7158    -  promoter       URA3 promoter: S. cerevisiae URA3
   7269..7373    +  promoter       AmpR promoter: bla
   7374..8234    +  CDS            AmpR: β-lactamase; bla; confers resistance to ampicillin, carbenicillin, and related antibiotics
   8405..8993    +  rep_origin     ori: high-copy-number ColE1/pMB1/pBR322/pUC origin of replication
   9176..9268    +  CDS            lacI (fragment): lac repressor; lacI; The lac repressor binds to the lac operator to inhibit transcription in E. coli. This inhibition can be relieved by adding lactose or isopropyl-β-D-thiogalactopyranoside (IPTG).
   9281..9302    +  protein_bind   CAP binding site: CAP binding activates transcription in the presence of cAMP. E. coli catabolite activator protein
   9317..9347    +  promoter       lac promoter: promoter for the E. coli lac operon
   9355..9371    +  protein_bind   lac operator: The lac repressor binds to the lac operator to inhibit transcription in E. coli. This inhibition can be relieved by adding lactose or isopropyl-β-D-thiogalactopyranoside (IPTG). lac repressor encoded by lacI
   9409..9663    -  CDS            BRP1 (fragment): BRP1_YEAST - Protein predicted: Swiss-Prot protein existence level 4. From Saccharomyces cerevisiae (strain ATCC 204508 / S288c) (Baker's yeast).
>Addgene plasmid #65512 | pDRFLIP34 | depositor full sequence | sequence record 111422 | pDRFLIP34 sequence 9733 bps
GTAGAACTATGAGCTTTTTTTGTTTCTGTTTTCCTTTTTTTTTTTTTTACCTCTGTGGAAATTGTTACTC
TCACACTCTTTAGTTCGTTTGTTTGTTTTGTTTATTCCAATTATGACCGGTGACGAAACGTGGTCGATGG
TGGGTACCGCTTATGCTCCCCTCCATTAGTTTCGATTATATAAAAAGGCCAAATATTGTATTATTTTCAA
ATGTCCTATCATTATCGTCTAACATCTAATTTCTCTTAAATTTTTTCTCTTTCTTTCCTATAACACCAAT
AGTGAAAATCTTTTTTTCTTCTATATCTACAAAAACTTTTTTTTTCTATCAACCTCGTTGATAAATTTTT
TCTTTAACAATCGTTAATAATTAATTAATTGGAAAATAACCATTTTTTCTCTCTTTTATACACACATTCA
AAAGAAAGAAAAAAAATATACCCCAGCCTCGATCTAGAAATAATTTTGTTTAACTTTAAGAAGGAGATAT
ACATATGCGGGGTTCTCATCATCATCATCATCATGGTATGGCTAGCATGACTGGTGGACAGCAAATGGGT
CGGGATCTGTACGACGATGACGATAAGGATCCGGGCCTCGAGGTTTCTAAAGGTGAAGAATTGTTTACGG
GCGTCGTCCCGATCCTCGTGGAACTCGACGGGGATGTTAACGGGCATAAGTTTTCGGTCAGCGGGGAAGG
GGAGGGGGACGCGACGTATGGGAAGCTCACTCTCAAGCTGATCTGTACGACGGGGAAACTCCCGGTCCCG
TGGCCGACGCTGGTCACGACGCTGGGATACGGGCTCCAATGCTTTGCGAGGTATCCGGACCACATGAAAC
AGCATGACTTTTTCAAATCGGCGATGCCGGAGGGATACGTGCAGGAACGGACGATCTTTTTCAAAGACGA
TGGGAACTATAAGACGCGGGCGGAAGTCAAGTTTGAAGGGGACACGCTCGTCAACCGGATCGAACTCAAG
GGGATTGACTTCAAAGAGGATGGGAACATACTCGGCCATAAGCTCGAATACAATTACAACTCGCATAACG
TATACATCACCGCGGATAAGCAAAAGAACGGGATCAAAGCCAATTTCAAAATCCGGCATAACATAGAGGA
TGGGGGGGTCCAACTGGCGGATCACTATCAGCAAAACACGCCGATAGGGGATGGGCCGGTCCTCCTCCCG
GATAACCATTACCTCTCGTACCAAAGCGCGCTCTCGAAGGACCCGAATGAGAAACGGGACCACATGGTTC
TCCTGGAGTTCGTCACGGCGGCGGGCATAGGTACCGATATCACAAGTTTGTACAAAAAAGCTGAACGAGA
AACGTAAAATGATATAAATATCAATATATTAAATTAGATTTTGCATAAAAAACAGACTACATAATACTGT
AAAACACAACATATCCAGTCACTATGGCGGCCGCATTAGGCACCCCAGGCTTTACACTTTATGCTTCCGG
CTCGTATAATGTGTGGATTTTGAGTTAGGATCCGTCGAGATTTTCAGGAGCTAAGGAAGCTAAAATGGAG
AAAAAAATCACTGGATATACCACCGTTGATATATCCCAATGGCATCGTAAAGAACATTTTGAGGCATTTC
AGTCAGTTGCTCAATGTACCTATAACCAGACCGTTCAGCTGGATATTACGGCCTTTTTAAAGACCGTAAA
GAAAAATAAGCACAAGTTTTATCCGGCCTTTATTCACATTCTTGCCCGCCTGATGAATGCTCATCCGGAA
TTCCGTATGGCAATGAAAGACGGTGAGCTGGTGATATGGGATAGTGTTCACCCTTGTTACACCGTTTTCC
ATGAGCAAACTGAAACGTTTTCATCGCTCTGGAGTGAATACCACGACGATTTCCGGCAGTTTCTACACAT
ATATTCGCAAGATGTGGCGTGTTACGGTGAAAACCTGGCCTATTTCCCTAAAGGGTTTATTGAGAATATG
TTTTTCGTCTCAGCCAATCCCTGGGTGAGTTTCACCAGTTTTGATTTAAACGTGGCCAATATGGACAACT
TCTTCGCCCCCGTTTTCACCATGGGCAAATATTATACGCAAGGCGACAAGGTGCTGATGCCGCTGGCGAT
TCAGGTTCATCATGCCGTTTGTGATGGGCTTCCATGTCGGCAGAATGCTTAATGAATTACACAGTACTGC
GATGAGTGGCAGGGCGGGGCGTAAACGCGTGGATCCGGCTTACTAAAAGCCAGATAACAGTATGCGTATT
TGCGCGCTGATTTTTGCGGTATAAGAATATATACTGATATGTATACCCGAAGTATGTCAAAAAGAGGTAT
GCTATGAAGCAGCGTATTACAGTGACAGTTGACAGCGACAGCTATCAGTTGCTCAAGGCATATATGATGT
CAATATCTCCGGTCTGGTAAGCACAACCATGCAGAATGAAGCCCGTCGTCTGCGTGCCGAACGCTGGAAA
GCGGAAAATCAGGAAGGGATGGCTGAGGTCGCCCGGTTTATTGAAATGAACGGCTCTTTTGCTGACGAGA
ACAGGGGCTGGTGAAATGCAGTTTAAGGTTTACACCTATAAAACTTTTGCTGACGAGAACAGGGGCTGGT
GAAATGCAGTTTAAGGTTTACACCTATAAAAGAGAGAGCCGTTATCGTCTGTTTGTGGATGTACAGAGTG
ATATTATTGACACGCCCGGGCGACGGATGGTGATCCCCCTGGCCAGTGCACGTCTGCTGTCAGATAAAGT
CTCCCGTGAACTTTACCCGGTGGTGCATATCGGGGATGAAAGCTGGCGCATGATGACCACCGATATGGCC
AGTGTGCCGGTCTCCGTTATCGGGGAAGAAGTGGCTGATCTCAGCCACCGCGAAAATGACATCAAAAACG
CCATTAACCTGATGTTCTGGGGAATATAAATGTCAGGCTCCCTTATACACAGCCAGTCTGCAGGTCGACC
ATAGTGACTGGATATGTTGTGTTTTACAGTATTATGTAGTCTGTTTTTTATGCAAAATCTAATTTAATAT
ATTGATATTTATATCATTTTACGTTTCTCGTTCAGCTTTCTTGTACAAAGTGGTGATATCGACTAGTGTG
AGCAAGGGCGAGGAGACCACAATGGGCGTAATCAAGCCCGACATGAAGATCAAGCTGAAGATGGAGGGCA
ACGTGAATGGCCACGCCTTCGTGATCGAGGGCGAGGGCGAGGGCAAGCCCTACGACGGCACCAACACCAT
CAACCTGGAGGTGAAGGAGGGAGCCCCCCTGCCCTTCTCCTACGACATTCTGACCACCGCGTTCGCCTAC
GGCAACAGGGCCTTCACCAAGTACCCCGACGACATCCCCAACTACTTCAAGCAGTCCTTCCCCGAGGGCT
ACTCTTGGGAGCGCACCATGACCTTCGAGGACAAGGGCATCGTGAAGGTGAAGTCCGACATCTCCATGGA
GGAGGACTCCTTCATCTACGAGATACACCTCAAGGGCGAGAACTTCCCCCCCAACGGCCCCGTGATGCAG
AAGAAGACCACCGGCTGGGACGCCTCCACCGAGAGGATGTACGTGCGCGACGGCGTGCTGAAGGGCGACG
TCAAGCACAAGCTGCTGCTGGAGGGCGGCGGCCACCACCGCGTTGACTTCAAGACCATCTACAGGGCCAA
GAAGGCGGTGAAGCTGCCCGACTATCACTTTGTGGACCACCGCATCGAGATCCTGAACCACGACAAGGAC
TACAACAAGGTGACCGTTTACGAGAGCGCCGTGGCCCGCAACTCCGAACAAAAATTGATAAGTGAGGAAG
ATTTATAAGGGCCGGGCTGCAGGAATTCGATATCAAGCTTATCGATACCGTCGACCTCGAGGGGGGGCCC
GGTACCCAATTCGCCCTATAGTGAGTCGTATTACGCGCGGATCCAGCTTTGGACTTCTTCGCCAGAGGTT
TGGTCAAGTCTCCAATCAAGGTTGTCGGCTTGTCTACCTTGCCAGAAATTTACGAAAAGATGGAAAAGGG
TCAAATCGTTGGTAGATACGTTGTTGACACTTCTAAATAAGCGAATTTCTTATGATTTATGATTTTTATT
ATTAAATAAGTTATAAAAAAAATAAGTGTATACAAATTTTAAAGTGACTCTTAGGTTTTAAAACGARAAT
TCTTATTCTTGAGTAACTCTTTCCTGTAGGTCAGGTTGCTTTCTCAGGTATAGCATGAGGTCGCTCTTAT
TGACCACACCTCTACCGGCATGCCAATTCACTGGCCGTCGTTTTACAACGTCGTGACTGGGAAAACCCTG
GCGTTACCCAACTTAATCGCCTTGCAGCACATCCCCCTTTCGCCAGCTGGCGTAATAGCGAAGAGGCCCG
CACCGATCGCCCTTCCCAACAGTTGCGCAGCCTGAATGGCGAATGGCGCCTGATGCGGTATTTTCTCCTT
ACGCATCTGTGCGGTATTTCACACCGCATAATCGGATCGTACTTGTTACCCATCATTGAATTTTGAACAT
CCGAACCTGGGAGTTTTCCCTGAAACAGATAGTATATTTGAACCTGTATAATAATATATAGTCTAGCGCT
TTACGGAAGACAATGTATGTATTTCGGTTCCTGGAGAAACTATTGCATCTATTGCATAGGTAATCTTGCA
CGTCGCATCCCCGGTTCATTTTCTGCGTTTCCATCTTGCACTTCAATAGCATATCTTTGTTAACGAAGCA
TCTGTGCTTCATTTTGTAGAACAAAAATGCAACGCGAGAGCGCTAATTTTTCAAACAAAGAATCTGAGCT
GCATTTTTACAGAACAGAAATGCAACGCGAAAGCGCTATTTTACCAACGAAGAATCTGTGCTTCATTTTT
GTAAAACAAAAATGCAACGCGAGAGCGCTAATTTTTCAAACAAAGAATCTGAGCTGCATTTTTACAGAAC
AGAAATGCAACGCGAGAGCGCTATTTTACCAACAAAGAATCTATACTTCTTTTTTGTTCTACAAAAATGC
ATCCCGAGAGCGCTATTTTTCTAACAAAGCATCTTAGATTACTTTTTTTCTCCTTTGTGCGCTCTATAAT
GCAGTCTCTTGATAACTTTTTGCACTGTAGGTCCGTTAAGGTTAGAAGAAGGCTACTTTGGTGTCTATTT
TCTCTTCCATAAAAAAAGCCTGACTCCACTTCCCGCGTTTACTGATTACTAGCGAAGCTGCGGGTGCATT
TTTTCAAGATAAAGGCATCCCCGATTATATTCTATACCGATGTGGATTGCGCATACTTTGTGAACAGAAA
GTGATAGCGTTGATGATTCTTCATTGGTCAGAAAATTATGAACGGTTTCTTCTATTTTGTCTCTATATAC
TACGTATAGGAAATGTTTACATTTTCGTATTGTTTTCGATTCACTCTATGAATAGTTCTTACTACAATTT
TTTTGTCTAAAGAGTAATACTAGAGATAAACATAAAAAATGTAGAGGTCGAGTTTAGATGCAAGTTCAAG
GAGCGAAAGGTGGATGGGTAGGTTATATAGGGATATAGCACAGAGATATATAGCAAAGAGATACTTTTGA
GCAATGTTTGTGGAAGCGGTATTCGCAATATTTTAGTAGCTCGTTACAGTCCGGTGCGTTTTTGGTTTTT
TGAAAGTGCGTCTTCAGAGCGCTTTTGGTTTTCAAAAGCGCTCTGAAGTTCCTATACTTTCTAGCTAGAG
AATAGGAACTTCGGAATAGGAACTTCAAAGCGTTTCCGAAAACGAGCGCTTCCGAAAATGCAACGCGAGC
TGCGCACATACAGCTCACTGTTCACGTCGCACCTATATCTGCGTGTTGCCTGTATATATATATACATGAG
AAGAACGGCATAGTGCGTGTTTATGCTTAAATGCGTACTTATATGCGTCTATTTATGTAGGATGAAAGGT
AGTCTAGTACCTCCTGTGATATTATCCCATTCCATGCGGGGTATCGTATGCTTCCTTCAGCACTACCCTT
TAGCTGTTCTATATGCTGCCACTCCTCAATTGGATTAGTCTCATCCTTCAATGCTATCATTTCCTTTGAT
ATTGGATCGATCCGATGATAAGCTGTCAAACATGAGAATTGGGTAATAACTGATATAATTAAATTGAAGC
TCTAATTTGTGAGTTTAGTATACATGCATTTACTTATAATACAGTTTTTTAGTTTTGCTGGCCGCATCTT
CTCAAATATGCTTCCCAGCCTGCTTTTCTGTAACGTTCACCCTCTACCTTAGCATCCCTTCCCTTTGCAA
ATAGTCCTCTTCCAACAATAATAATGTCAGATCCTGTAGAGACCACATCATCCACGGTTCTATACTGTTG
ACCCAATGCGTCTCCCTTGTCATCTAAACCCACACCGGGTGTCATAATCAACCAATCGTAACCTTCATCT
CTTCCACCCATGTCTCTTTGAGCAATAAAGCCGATAACAAAATCTTTGTCGCTCTTCGCAATGTCAACAG
TACCCTTAGTATATTCTCCAGTAGATAGGGAGCCCTTGCATGACAATTCTGCTAACATCAAAAGGCCTCT
AGGTTCCTTTGTTACTTCTTCTGCCGCCTGCTTCAAACCGCTAACAATACCTGGGCCCACCACACCGTGT
GCATTCGTAATGTCTGCCCATTCTGCTATTCTGTATACACCCGCAGAGTACTGCAATTTGACTGTATTAC
CAATGTCAGCAAATTTTCTGTCTTCGAAGAGTAAAAAATTGTACTTGGCGGATAATGCCTTTAGCGGCTT
AACTGTGCCCTCCATGGAAAAATCAGTCAAGATATCCACATGTGTTTTTAGTAAACAAATTTTGGGACCT
AATGCTTCAACTAACTCCAGTAATTCCTTGGTGGTACGAACATCCAATGAAGCACACAAGTTTGTTTGCT
TTTCGTGCATGATATTAAATAGCTTGGCAGCAACAGGACTAGGATGAGTAGCAGCACGTTCCTTATATGT
AGCTTTCGACATGATTTATCTTCGTTTCCTGCATGTTTTTGTTCTGTGCAGTTGGGTTAAGAATACTGGG
CAATTTCATGTTTCTTCAACACTACATATGCGTATATATACCAATCTAAGTCTGTGCTCCTTCCTTCGTT
CTTCCTTCTGTTCGGAGATTACCGAATCAAAAAAATTTCAAGGAAACCGAAATCAAAAAAAAGAATAAAA
AAAAAATGATGAATTGAAAAGCTAATTCTTGAAGACGAAAGGGCCTCGTGATACGCCTATTTTTATAGGT
TAATGTCATGATAATAATGGTTTCTTAGACGTCAGGTGGCACTTTTCGGGGAAATGTGCGCGGAACCCCT
ATTTGTTTATTTTTCTAAATACATTCAAATATGTATCCGCTCATGAGACAATAACCCTGATAAATGCTTC
AATAATATTGAAAAAGGAAGAGTATGAGTATTCAACATTTCCGTGTCGCCCTTATTCCCTTTTTTGCGGC
ATTTTGCCTTCCTGTTTTTGCTCACCCAGAAACGCTGGTGAAAGTAAAAGATGCTGAAGATCAGTTGGGT
GCACGAGTGGGTTACATCGAACTGGATCTCAACAGCGGTAAGATCCTTGAGAGTTTTCGCCCCGAAGAAC
GTTTTCCAATGATGAGCACTTTTAAAGTTCTGCTATGTGGCGCGGTATTATCCCGTATTGACGCCGGGCA
AGAGCAACTCGGTCGCCGCATACACTATTCTCAGAATGACTTGGTTGAGTACTCACCAGTCACAGAAAAG
CATCTTACGGATGGCATGACAGTAAGAGAATTATGCAGTGCTGCCATAACCATGAGTGATAACACTGCGG
CCAACTTACTTCTGACAACGATCGGAGGACCGAAGGAGCTAACCGCTTTTTTGCACAACATGGGGGATCA
TGTAACTCGCCTTGATCGTTGGGAACCGGAGCTGAATGAAGCCATACCAAACGACGAGCGTGACACCACG
ATGCCTGTAGCAATGGCAACAACGTTGCGCAAACTATTAACTGGCGAACTACTTACTCTAGCTTCCCGGC
AACAATTAATAGACTGGATGGAGGCGGATAAAGTTGCAGGACCACTTCTGCGCTCGGCCCTTCCGGCTGG
CTGGTTTATTGCTGATAAATCTGGAGCCGGTGAGCGTGGGTCTCGCGGTATCATTGCAGCACTGGGGCCA
GATGGTAAGCCCTCCCGTATCGTAGTTATCTACACGACGGGGAGTCAGGCAACTATGGATGAACGAAATA
GACAGATCGCTGAGATAGGTGCCTCACTGATTAAGCATTGGTAACTGTCAGACCAAGTTTACTCATATAT
ACTTTAGATTGATTTAAAACTTCATTTTTAATTTAAAAGGATCTAGGTGAAGATCCTTTTTGATAATCTC
ATGACCAAAATCCCTTAACGTGAGTTTTCGTTCCACTGAGCGTCAGACCCCGTAGAAAAGATCAAAGGAT
CTTCTTGAGATCCTTTTTTTCTGCGCGTAATCTGCTGCTTGCAAACAAAAAAACCACCGCTACCAGCGGT
GGTTTGTTTGCCGGATCAAGAGCTACCAACTCTTTTTCCGAAGGTAACTGGCTTCAGCAGAGCGCAGATA
CCAAATACTGTTCTTCTAGTGTAGCCGTAGTTAGGCCACCACTTCAAGAACTCTGTAGCACCGCCTACAT
ACCTCGCTCTGCTAATCCTGTTACCAGTGGCTGCTGCCAGTGGCGATAAGTCGTGTCTTACCGGGTTGGA
CTCAAGACGATAGTTACCGGATAAGGCGCAGCGGTCGGGCTGAACGGGGGGTTCGTGCACACAGCCCAGC
TTGGAGCGAACGACCTACACCGAACTGAGATACCTACAGCGTGAGCTATGAGAAAGCGCCACGCTTCCCG
AAGGGAGAAAGGCGGACAGGTATCCGGTAAGCGGCAGGGTCGGAACAGGAGAGCGCACGAGGGAGCTTCC
AGGGGGAAACGCCTGGTATCTTTATAGTCCTGTCGGGTTTCGCCACCTCTGACTTGAGCGTCGATTTTTG
TGATGCTCGTCAGGGGGGCGGAGCCTATGGAAAAACGCCAGCAACGCGGCCTTTTTACGGTTCCTGGCCT
TTTGCTGGCCTTTTGCTCACATGTTCTTTCCTGCGTTATCCCCTGATTCTGTGGATAACCGTATTACCGC
CTTTGAGTGAGCTGATACCGCTCGCCGCAGCCGAACGACCGAGCGCAGCGAGTCAGTGAGCGAGGAAGCG
GAAGAGCGCCCAATACGCAAACCGCCTCTCCCCGCGCGTTGGCCGATTCATTAATGCAGCTGGCACGACA
GGTTTCCCGACTGGAAAGCGGGCAGTGAGCGCAACGCAATTAATGTGAGTTAGCTCACTCATTAGGCACC
CCAGGCTTTACACTTTATGCTTCCGGCTCGTATGTTGTGTGGAATTGTGAGCGGATAACAATTTCACACA
GGAAACAGCTATGACCATGATTACGCCAAGCTTCCTGAAACGGAGAAACATAAACAGGCATTGCTGGGAT
CACCCATACATCACTCTGTTTTGCCTGACCTTTTCCGGTAATTTGAAAACAAACCCGGTCTCGAAGCGGA
GATCCGGCGATAATTACCGCAGAAATAAACCCATACACGAGACGTAGAACCAGCCGCACATGGCCGGAGA
AACTCCTGCGAGAATTTCGTAAACTCGCGCGCATTGCATCTGTATTTCCTAATGCGGCACTTCCAGGCCT
CGATCGAGACCGTTTATCCATTGCTTTTTTGTTGTCTTTTTCCCTCGTTCACAGAAAGTCTGAAGAAGCT
ATA
