>Addgene plasmid #65512 | pDRFLIP34 | addgene partial sequence | sequence record 116554 | pPMA-For 5'-AACAATCGTTAATAATTAATTAATTGG-3'
AAAGAAAGAAAAAAAATATACCCCAGCCTCGATCTAGAAATAATTTTGTTTAACTTTAAGAAGGAGATAT
ACATATGCGGGGTTCTCATCATCATCATCATCATGGTATGGCTAGCATGACTGGTGGACAGCAAATGGGT
CGGGATCTGTACGACGATGACGATAAGGATCCGGGCCTCGAGGTTTCTAAAGGTGAAGAATTGTTTACGG
GCGTCGTCCCGATCCTCGTGGAACTCGACGGGGATGTTAACGGGCATAAGTTTTCGGTCAGCGGGGAAGG
GGAGGGGGACGCGACGTATGGGAAGCTCACTCTCAAGCTGATCTGTACGACGGGGAAACTCCCGGTCCCG
TGGCCGACGCTGGTCACGACGCTGGGATACGGGCTCCAATGCTTTGCGAGGTATCCGGACCACATGAAAC
AGCATGACTTTTTCAAATCGGCGATGCCGGAGGGATACGTGCAGGAACGGACGATCTTTTTCAAAGACGA
TGGGAACTATAAGACGCGGGCGGAAGTCAAGTTTGAAGGGGACACGCTCGTCAACCGGATCGAACTCAAG
GGGATTGACTTCAAAGAGGATGGGAACATACTCGGCCATAAGCTCGAATACAATTACAACTCGCATAACG
TATACATCACCGCGGATAAGCAAAAGAACGGGATCAAAGCCAATTTCAAAATCCGGCATAACATAGAGGA
TGGGGGGGTCCAACTGGCGGATCACTATCAGCAAAACACGCC
