>Addgene plasmid #65512 | pDRFLIP34 | addgene partial sequence | sequence record 117868 | pJG4_5_rev 5'-GGAGACTTGACCAAACCTCTGGCG-3'
ATACGACTCACTATAGGGCGAATTGGGTACCGGGCCCCCCCTCGAGGTCGACGGTATCGATAAGCTTGAT
ATCGAATTCCTGCAGCCCGGCCCTTATAAATCTTCCTCACTTATCAATTTTTGTTCGGAGTTGCGGGCCA
CGGCGCTCTCGTAAACGGTCACCTTGTTGTAGTCCTTGTCGTGGTTCAGGATCTCGATGCGGTGGTCCAC
AAAGTGATAGTCGGGCAGCTTCACCGCCTTCTTGGCCCTGTAGATGGTCTTGAAGTCAACGCGGTGGTGG
CCGCCGCCCTCCAGCAGCAGCTTGTGCTTGACGTCGCCCTTCAGCACGCCGTCGCGCACGTACATCCTCT
CGGTGGAGGCGTCCCAGCCGGTGGTCTTCTTCTGCATCACGGGGCCGTTGGGGGGGAAGTTCTCGCCCTT
GAGGTGTATCTCGTAGATGAAGGAGTCCTCCTCCATGGAGATGTCGGACTTCACCTTCACGATGCCCTTG
TCCTCGAAGGTCATGGTGCGCTCCCAAGAGTAGCCCTCGGGGAAGGACTGCTTGAAGTAGTTGGGGATGT
CGTCGGGGTACTTGGTGAAGGCCCTGTTGCCGTAGGCGAACGCGGTGGTCAGAATGTCGTAGGAGAAGGG
CAGGGGGGCTCCCTCCTTCACCTCCAGGTTGATGGTGTTGGTGCCGTCGTAGGGCTTGCCCTCGCCCTCG
CCCTCGATCACGAA
